Addgene plasmid #72897: dmBACCS2VL-IRES-dOrai-IRES-GFP
Purpose: Mammalian expression of dmBACCS2VL, a modified Drosophila melanogaster blue light-activated Ca2+ channel switch, along with dOrai and GFP
Depositing lab: Takao Nakata. Publication: Light generation of intracellular Ca(2+) signals by a genetically encoded protein BACCS. Ishii T, Sato K, Kakumoto T, Miura S, Touhara K, Takeuchi S, Nakata T. Nat Commun. 2015 Aug 18;6:8021. doi: 10.1038/ncomms9021. PubMed 26282514.
Backbone
  Vector backbone: pWPRE/C1 (modified pEGFP-C1)
  Backbone manufacturer: Modified from Clontech
  Backbone size w/o insert (bp): 4581
  Total vector size (bp): 9127
  Modifications to backbone: The woodchuck hepatitis virus posttranscriptional regulatory element (WPRE) was inserted into the BamHI site of pEGFP-C1, and EGFP was removed.
  Vector type: Mammalian Expression
  Selectable markers: Neomycin (select with G418)
Growth in bacteria
  Bacterial resistance: Kanamycin, 50 μg/mL
  Growth temperature: 37°C
  Growth strain: DH5alpha
  Copy number: High Copy
Gene/Insert
  Gene/Insert name: dmBACCS2VL-IRES-dOrai-IRES-GFP
  Species: D. melanogaster (fly); Avena sativa (oat)
  Insert size (bp): 4546
  Promoter: CMV
  Tag / fusion protein: IRES-GFP (C terminal on backbone)
  Cloning method: Restriction Enzyme; 5′ cloning site XhoI (not destroyed); 3′ cloning site SalI (not destroyed)
  Sequencing primers: 5′ CMV Forward; 3′ WPRE-R
Terms and licenses: Academic/Nonprofit Terms; Industry Terms: Not Available to Industry
Depositor comments: dmBACCS2VL is a slow recovery kinetic mutant of dmBACCS2.
How to cite: dmBACCS2VL-IRES-dOrai-IRES-GFP was a gift from Takao Nakata (Addgene plasmid # 72897 ; http://n2t.net/addgene:72897 ; RRID:Addgene_72897)
