[The description below was written by a language model from this plasmid's Addgene catalogue record and pLannotate feature annotations shown in this document.]
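Description:
dmBACCS2VL-IRES-dOrai-IRES-GFP is a 9.1 kb mammalian expression plasmid built on pWPRE/C1, a derivative of pEGFP-C1 in which EGFP was removed and a woodchuck hepatitis virus posttranscriptional regulatory element (WPRE) was added. It is maintained in E. coli at high copy through a pUC-type ColE1 origin and also carries an f1 origin. A single NeoR/KanR gene lies downstream of tandem bacterial (bla) and SV40 early promoters and is followed by an HSV TK polyadenylation signal. This gene provides kanamycin selection in bacteria and G418 selection in mammalian cells.

The payload is a tricistronic transcript driven by the CMV immediate early enhancer and promoter. The first cistron encodes dmBACCS2VL, a modified Drosophila melanogaster blue light-activated Ca2+ channel switch, which the depositor describes as a slow recovery kinetic mutant of dmBACCS2. The feature table shows this coding region as two tandem repeats, each pairing a flavin-binding photosensory domain with a fragment of Drosophila Stim, the protein that mediates store-operated Ca2+ influx. The annotation software labels the photosensory domains as miniSOG. Because the record lists Avena sativa as a source species, they are more likely an oat-derived light-sensing domain that resembles miniSOG, although the record does not name the domain. An EMCV IRES then directs translation of Drosophila Orai, the Ca2+ channel subunit partnered with Stim, and a second EMCV IRES drives EGFP as a separate marker of transfected cells rather than a fusion tag. The WPRE and SV40 poly(A) signal downstream support transcript processing and expression.

The construct is used to co-express the light switch and its cognate fly channel in mammalian cells, so that blue light can trigger intracellular Ca2+ signals in GFP-positive cells.
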