Features (pLannotate 1.2.2; 22 found; start..end, strand, type, name):
     61..364     +  enhancer       CMV enhancer: human cytomegalovirus immediate early enhancer
    365..568     +  promoter       CMV promoter: human cytomegalovirus (CMV) immediate early promoter
    660..977     +  CDS            miniSOG: miniSOG is a basic (constitutively fluorescent) cyan fluorescent protein published in 2011, derived from Arabidopsis thaliana. It requires the cofactor flavin for fluorescence.
   1044..1397    +  CDS            Stim (fragment): STIM_DROME - Experimental evidence at protein level: Swiss-Prot protein existence level 1. Plays a role in mediating Ca(2+) influx following depletion of intracellular Ca(2+) stores. From Drosophila melanogaster (Fruit fly).
   1446..1763    +  CDS            miniSOG: miniSOG is a basic (constitutively fluorescent) cyan fluorescent protein published in 2011, derived from Arabidopsis thaliana. It requires the cofactor flavin for fluorescence.
   1830..2135    +  CDS            Stim (fragment): STIM_DROME - Experimental evidence at protein level: Swiss-Prot protein existence level 1. Plays a role in mediating Ca(2+) influx following depletion of intracellular Ca(2+) stores. From Drosophila melanogaster (Fruit fly).
   2186..2759    +  misc_feature   IRES: internal ribosome entry site (IRES) of the encephalomyocarditis virus (EMCV)
   2761..3819    +  CDS            Orai: CRCM1_DROME - Also known as CRACM1 From Drosophila melanogaster (Fruit fly).
   3843..4416    +  misc_feature   IRES: internal ribosome entry site (IRES) of the encephalomyocarditis virus (EMCV)
   4418..5137    +  CDS            EGFP: the original enhanced GFP (Yang et al., 1996) mammalian codon-optimized
   5143..5168    +  misc_feature   MCS (fragment): multiple cloning site
   5182..5770    +  misc_feature   WPRE: woodchuck hepatitis virus posttranscriptional regulatory element
   5808..5892    +  CDS            large T antigen (fragment): large T antigen from SV40 (simian virus 40)
   5915..6036    +  polyA_signal   SV40 poly(A) signal: SV40 polyadenylation signal
   6070..6498    -  rep_origin     f1 ori (sequence partly withheld): f1 bacteriophage origin of replication; arrow indicates direction of (+) strand synthesis
   6525..6629    +  promoter       AmpR promoter: bla
   6631..6988    +  promoter       SV40 promoter: SV40 enhancer and early promoter
   7023..7817    +  CDS            NeoR/KanR: aminoglycoside phosphotransferase from Tn5; aph(3')-II (or nptII); confers resistance to neomycin, kanamycin, and G418 (Geneticin®)
   7838..7990    +  CDS            ble (fragment): BLE_KLEPN - Experimental evidence at protein level: Swiss-Prot protein existence level 1. Binding protein with a strong affinity to the bleomycin family of antibiotics. Binds to CL990; an antimitotic-antibiotic compound. From Klebsiella pneumoniae.
   8049..8096    +  polyA_signal   HSV TK poly(A) signal: herpes simplex virus thymidine kinase polyadenylation signal (Cole and Stacy, 1985)
   8187..8203    -  polyA_signal   bGH poly(A) signal (fragment): bovine growth hormone polyadenylation signal
   8425..9013    +  rep_origin     ori: high-copy-number ColE1/pMB1/pBR322/pUC origin of replication
>Addgene plasmid #72897 | dmBACCS2VL-IRES-dOrai-IRES-GFP | depositor full sequence | sequence record 133667 | dmBACCS2VL-IRES-dOrai-IRES-GFP sequence 9127 bps
TAGTTATTAATAGTAATCAATTACGGGGTCATTAGTTCATAGCCCATATATGGAGTTCCGCGTTACATAA
CTTACGGTAAATGGCCCGCCTGGCTGACCGCCCAACGACCCCCGCCCATTGACGTCAATAATGACGTATG
TTCCCATAGTAACGCCAATAGGGACTTTCCATTGACGTCAATGGGTGGAGTATTTACGGTAAACTGCCCA
CTTGGCAGTACATCAAGTGTATCATATGCCAAGTACGCCCCCTATTGACGTCAATGACGGTAAATGGCCC
GCCTGGCATTATGCCCAGTACATGACCTTATGGGACTTTCCTACTTGGCAGTACATCTACGTATTAGTCA
TCGCTATTACCATGGTGATGCGGTTTTGGCAGTACATCAATGGGCGTGGATAGCGGTTTGACTCACGGGG
ATTTCCAAGTCTCCACCCCATTGACGTCAATGGGAGTTTGTTTTGGCACCAAAATCAACGGGACTTTCCA
AAATGTCGTAACAACTCCGCCCCATTGACGCAAATGGGCGGTAGGCGTGTACGGTGGGAGGTCTATATAA
GCAGAGCTGGTTTAGTGAACCGTCAGATCCGCTAGCCTCGAGGCCACCATGGGACCGGTCGGAGGAAGCG
GTGGATCTTTGGCTACTACACTTGAACGTATTGAGAAGAACTTTCTCATTACTGACCCAAGATTGCCAGA
TAATCCCATTATATTCGCGTCCGATAGTTTCTTGCAGTTGACAGAATATAGCCGTGAAGAAATTTTGGGA
AGAAACTGCAGGTTTCTACAAGGTCCTGAAACTGATCGCGCGACAGTGAGAAAAATTAGAGATGCCATAG
ATAACCAAACAGAGGTCACTGTTCAGCTGATTAATTATACAAAGAGTGGTAAAAAGTTCTGGAACCTCTT
TCACTTGCAGCCTATGCGAGATCAGAAGGGAGATGTCCAGTACTTTATTGGGGTTCAGTTGGATGGAACT
GAGCATGTCCGAGATGCTGCCGAGAGAGAGGGAGTCATGCTGATTAAGAAAACTGCAGAAAATCTGCAAT
CATGGCTTCAATACACATATGAACTAGAAAGTAAGAATCATCAGAAGAAGCGCACGTCGGCTGAGAAGCA
GCTACAGTCGGCCAGAGAGGCTTGTGAGAAATTGCGTAAGAAACGGTCAAGTTTGGTGGGTGCGTTCGTT
TCCACGCACGGAAAGAGTATTGATGATGTGGATCGGTCGATTGTTGAGGCACGGAATGCCCTCGGAGATG
TAACAAACGAGCTGCAAGAACGACTGCATCGCTGGAAGCAAATCGAGACGTGCCTTGGCTTAAACATTGT
GAACAACAATGGTCTGCCCGGAGGATCCGGAGGAAGTGGAGGAGGTATCCTGCAGTCTCGGGGTGGCAGT
GGTGGTTCAGGCGGTTCTGGATCTTTGGCTACTACACTTGAACGTATTGAGAAGAACTTTCTCATTACTG
ACCCAAGATTGCCAGATAATCCCATTATATTCGCGTCCGATAGTTTCTTGCAGTTGACAGAATATAGCCG
TGAAGAAATTTTGGGAAGAAACTGCAGGTTTCTACAAGGTCCTGAAACTGATCGCGCGACAGTGAGAAAA
ATTAGAGATGCCATAGATAACCAAACAGAGGTCACTGTTCAGCTGATTAATTATACAAAGAGTGGTAAAA
AGTTCTGGAACCTCTTTCACTTGCAGCCTATGCGAGATCAGAAGGGAGATGTCCAGTACTTTATTGGGGT
TCAGTTGGATGGAACTGAGCATGTCCGAGATGCTGCCGAGAGAGAGGGAGTCATGCTGATTAAGAAAACT
GCAGAAAATCTGCAATCATGGCTTCAATACACATATGAACTAGAAAGTAAGAATCATCAGAAGAAGCGCA
CGTCGGCTGAGAAGCAGCTACAGTCGGCCAGAGAGGCTTGTGAGAAATTGCGTAAGAAACGGTCAAGTTT
GGTGGGTGCGTTCGTTTCCACGCACGGAAAGAGTATTGATGATGTGGATCGGTCGATTGTTGAGGCACGG
AATGCCCTCGGAGATGTAACAAACGAGCTGCAAGAACGACTGCATCGCTGGAAGCAAATCGAGACGTGCC
TTGGCTTAAACATTGTGAACAACAATGGTCTGCCCGGCGGCTCTGGAGGTAGCGGACTAGTTTGAGTCGA
GCCGCGGCAATTCCGCCCCTCTCCCTCCCCCCCCCCTAACGTTACTGGCCGAAGCCGCTTGGAATAAGGC
CGGTGTGCGTTTGTCTATATGTTATTTTCCACCATATTGCCGTCTTTTGGCAATGTGAGGGCCCGGAAAC
CTGGCCCTGTCTTCTTGACGAGCATTCCTAGGGGTCTTTCCCCTCTCGCCAAAGGAATGCAAGGTCTGTT
GAATGTCGTGAAGGAAGCAGTTCCTCTGGAAGCTTCTTGAAGACAAACAACGTCTGTAGCGACCCTTTGC
AGGCAGCGGAACCCCCCACCTGGCAACAGGTGCCTCTGCGGCCAAAAGCCACGTGTATAAGATACACCTG
CAAAGGCGGCACAACCCCAGTGCCACGTTGTGAGTTGGATAGTTGTGGAAAGAGTCAAATGGCTCTCCTC
AAGCGTATTCAACAAGGGGCTGAAGGATGCCCAGAAGGTACCCCATTGTATGGGATCTGATCTGGGGCCT
CGGTGCACATGCTTTACATGTGTTTAGTCGAGGTTAAAAAAACGTCTAGGCCCCCCGAACCACGGGGACG
TGGTTTTCCTTTGAAAAACACGATGATAATATGTCTGTGTGGACCACGGCCAACAATTCGGGCCTAGAGA
CGCCAACAAAGTCGCCGATCACGTCGTCGGTTCCGCGGGCATCGAGAAGTTCTGCGGTGATCACCACTGG
AAATCACCAGCAGCACCACTTCCAGCACGTTGTGGCCGCCGCCGTTGCAGCCGCCACTTCAGTGGCCACC
GGTCATCAGTTCCAGCAGCAGTTCCCGCTGCACGCACATCCGCATCCGCATCCACAGCACCACAGCAACA
GTCCCACGGGTAGCGGCAGCAACAGCAACAACAGCGCAGGTTTCCAGCGCACCAGCATCAGCAACTCGCT
GCTGCAGTTCCCGCCGCCCCCGCCCCCTTCCTCACAGAACCAGGCGAAGCCGCGCGGACACCATCGCACC
GCCAGCAGCAGCATGTCGCAATCCGGCGAGGATCTCCACTCGCCCACCTACCTGTCCTGGCGGAAGCTCC
AGCTTAGTCGGGCCAAGCTAAAGGCATCCAGCAAGACGTCCGCCCTGCTCTCCGGATTCGCCATGGTGGC
GATGGTGGAGGTGCAACTGGATCACGATACGAATGTACCACCGGGCATGCTGATAGCCTTCGCCATCTGC
ACCACCCTCCTGGTGGCGGTGCACATGCTGGCCCTGATGATCAGCACCTGTATCCTGCCAAATATTGAGA
CGGTGTGTAATTTGCATAGTATTTCCCTGGTCCACGAATCGCCACACGAGCGTCTCCATTGGTACATTGA
AACGGCGTGGGCATTCTCCACGCTGCTGGGACTCATACTCTTTCTACTGGAGATAGCCATCCTGTGCTGG
GTGAAATTCTATGACCTAAGTCCGCCGGCGGCTTGGTCAGCGTGTGTGGTCCTCATACCGGTGATGATCA
TCTTTATGGCCTTCGCCATTCACTTCTATCGCTCCCTGGTGTCGCACAAATATGAGGTGACAGTCTCGGG
CATCCGTGAGCTGGAGATGCTCAAGGAGCAGATGGAGCAGGATCATTTGGAGCATCACAATAACATACGA
AATAATGGCATGAACTATGGCGCATCCGGGGACATTGTCTAGGTCGAGCCGCGGCAATTCCGCCCCTCTC
CCTCCCCCCCCCCTAACGTTACTGGCCGAAGCCGCTTGGAATAAGGCCGGTGTGCGTTTGTCTATATGTT
ATTTTCCACCATATTGCCGTCTTTTGGCAATGTGAGGGCCCGGAAACCTGGCCCTGTCTTCTTGACGAGC
ATTCCTAGGGGTCTTTCCCCTCTCGCCAAAGGAATGCAAGGTCTGTTGAATGTCGTGAAGGAAGCAGTTC
CTCTGGAAGCTTCTTGAAGACAAACAACGTCTGTAGCGACCCTTTGCAGGCAGCGGAACCCCCCACCTGG
CAACAGGTGCCTCTGCGGCCAAAAGCCACGTGTATAAGATACACCTGCAAAGGCGGCACAACCCCAGTGC
CACGTTGTGAGTTGGATAGTTGTGGAAAGAGTCAAATGGCTCTCCTCAAGCGTATTCAACAAGGGGCTGA
AGGATGCCCAGAAGGTACCCCATTGTATGGGATCTGATCTGGGGCCTCGGTGCACATGCTTTACATGTGT
TTAGTCGAGGTTAAAAAAACGTCTAGGCCCCCCGAACCACGGGGACGTGGTTTTCCTTTGAAAAACACGA
TGATAATATGGTGAGCAAGGGCGAGGAGCTGTTCACCGGGGTGGTGCCCATCCTGGTCGAGCTGGACGGC
GACGTAAACGGCCACAAGTTCAGCGTGTCCGGCGAGGGCGAGGGCGATGCCACCTACGGCAAGCTGACCC
TGAAGTTCATCTGCACCACCGGCAAGCTGCCCGTGCCCTGGCCCACCCTCGTGACCACCCTGACCTACGG
CGTGCAGTGCTTCAGCCGCTACCCCGACCACATGAAGCAGCACGACTTCTTCAAGTCCGCCATGCCCGAA
GGCTACGTCCAGGAGCGCACCATCTTCTTCAAGGACGACGGCAACTACAAGACCCGCGCCGAGGTGAAGT
TCGAGGGCGACACCCTGGTGAACCGCATCGAGCTGAAGGGCATCGACTTCAAGGAGGACGGCAACATCCT
GGGGCACAAGCTGGAGTACAACTACAACAGCCACAACGTCTATATCATGGCCGACAAGCAGAAGAACGGC
ATCAAGGTGAACTTCAAGATCCGCCACAACATCGAGGACGGCAGCGTGCAGCTCGCCGACCACTACCAGC
AGAACACCCCCATCGGCGACGGCCCCGTGCTGCTGCCCGACAACCACTACCTGAGCACCCAGTCCGCCCT
GAGCAAAGACCCCAACGAGAAGCGCGATCACATGGTCCTGCTGGAGTTCGTGACCGCCGCCGGGATCACT
CTCGGCATGGACGAGCTGTACAAGTAACCGCGGTCGACGGTACCGCGGGCCCGGGATCTAAGCTTATCGA
TAATCAACCTCTGGATTACAAAATTTGTGAAAGATTGACTGGTATTCTTAACTATGTTGCTCCTTTTACG
CTATGTGGATACGCTGCTTTAATGCCTTTGTATCATGCTATTGCTTCCCGTATGGCTTTCATTTTCTCCT
CCTTGTATAAATCCTGGTTGCTGTCTCTTTATGAGGAGTTGTGGCCCGTTGTCAGGCAACGTGGCGTGGT
GTGCACTGTGTTTGCTGACGCAACCCCCACTGGTTGGGGCATTGCCACCACCTGTCAGCTCCTTTCCGGG
ACTTTCGCTTTCCCCCTCCCTATTGCCACGGCGGAACTCATCGCCGCCTGCCTTGCCCGCTGCTGGACAG
GGGCTCGGCTGTTGGGCACTGACAATTCCGTGGTGTTGTCGGGGAAATCATCGTCCTTTCCTTGGCTGCT
CGCCTGTGTTGCCACCTGGATTCTGCGCGGGACGTCCTTCTGCTACGTCCCTTCGGCCCTCAATCCAGCG
GACCTTCCTTCCCGCGGCCTGCTGCCGGCTCTGCGGCCTCTTCCGCGTCTTCGCCTTCGCCCTCAGACGA
GTCGGATCTCCCTTTGGGCCGCCTCCCCGCATCGATACCGTGGATCGATCCACCGGATCTAGATAACTGA
TCATAATCAGCCATACCACATTTGTAGAGGTTTTACTTGCTTTAAAAAACCTCCCACACCTCCCCCTGAA
CCTGAAACATAAAATGAATGCAATTGTTGTTGTTAACTTGTTTATTGCAGCTTATAATGGTTACAAATAA
AGCAATAGCATCACAAATTTCACAAATAAAGCATTTTTTTCACTGCATTCTAGTTGTGGTTTGTCCAAAC
TCATCAATGTATCTTAACGCGTAAATTGTAAGCGTTAATATTTTGTTAAAATTCGCGTTAAATTTTTGTT
AAATCAGCTCATTTTTTAACCAATAGGCCGAAATCGGCAAAATCCCTTATAAATCAAAAGAATAGACCGA
GATAGGGT
[37 nt withheld, positions 6169-6205]
AAAGAACGTGGACTCCAACGTCAAAGG
[49 nt withheld, positions 6233-6281]
T
[91 nt withheld, positions 6283-6373]
G
[124 nt withheld, positions 6375-6498]
CAGGTGGCACTTTTCGGGGAAATGTGCGCGGAACCCCTATTTGTTTATTTTTCTAAATACATTCAAATAT
GTATCCGCTCATGAGACAATAACCCTGATAAATGCTTCAATAATATTGAAAAAGGAAGAGTCCTGAGGCG
GAAAGAACCAGCTGTGGAATGTGTGTCAGTTAGGGTGTGGAAAGTCCCCAGGCTCCCCAGCAGGCAGAAG
TATGCAAAGCATGCATCTCAATTAGTCAGCAACCAGGTGTGGAAAGTCCCCAGGCTCCCCAGCAGGCAGA
AGTATGCAAAGCATGCATCTCAATTAGTCAGCAACCATAGTCCCGCCCCTAACTCCGCCCATCCCGCCCC
TAACTCCGCCCAGTTCCGCCCATTCTCCGCCCCATGGCTGACTAATTTTTTTTATTTATGCAGAGGCCGA
GGCCGCCTCGGCCTCTGAGCTATTCCAGAAGTAGTGAGGAGGCTTTTTTGGAGGCCTAGGCTTTTGCAAA
GATCGATCAAGAGACAGGATGAGGATCGTTTCGCATGATTGAACAAGATGGATTGCACGCAGGTTCTCCG
GCCGCTTGGGTGGAGAGGCTATTCGGCTATGACTGGGCACAACAGACAATCGGCTGCTCTGATGCCGCCG
TGTTCCGGCTGTCAGCGCAGGGGCGCCCGGTTCTTTTTGTCAAGACCGACCTGTCCGGTGCCCTGAATGA
ACTGCAAGACGAGGCAGCGCGGCTATCGTGGCTGGCCACGACGGGCGTTCCTTGCGCAGCTGTGCTCGAC
GTTGTCACTGAAGCGGGAAGGGACTGGCTGCTATTGGGCGAAGTGCCGGGGCAGGATCTCCTGTCATCTC
ACCTTGCTCCTGCCGAGAAAGTATCCATCATGGCTGATGCAATGCGGCGGCTGCATACGCTTGATCCGGC
TACCTGCCCATTCGACCACCAAGCGAAACATCGCATCGAGCGAGCACGTACTCGGATGGAAGCCGGTCTT
GTCGATCAGGATGATCTGGACGAAGAGCATCAGGGGCTCGCGCCAGCCGAACTGTTCGCCAGGCTCAAGG
CGAGCATGCCCGACGGCGAGGATCTCGTCGTGACCCATGGCGATGCCTGCTTGCCGAATATCATGGTGGA
AAATGGCCGCTTTTCTGGATTCATCGACTGTGGCCGGCTGGGTGTGGCGGACCGCTATCAGGACATAGCG
TTGGCTACCCGTGATATTGCTGAAGAGCTTGGCGGCGAATGGGCTGACCGCTTCCTCGTGCTTTACGGTA
TCGCCGCTCCCGATTCGCAGCGCATCGCCTTCTATCGCCTTCTTGACGAGTTCTTCTGAGCGGGACTCTG
GGGTTCGAAATGACCGACCAAGCGACGCCCAACCTGCCATCACGAGATTTCGATTCCACCGCCGCCTTCT
ATGAAAGGTTGGGCTTCGGAATCGTTTTCCGGGACGCCGGCTGGATGATCCTCCAGCGCGGGGATCTCAT
GCTGGAGTTCTTCGCCCACCCTAGGGGGAGGCTAACTGAAACACGGAAGGAGACAATACCGGAAGGAACC
CGCGCTATGACGGCAATAAAAAGACAGAATAAAACGCACGGTGTTGGGTCGTTTGTTCATAAACGCGGGG
TTCGGTCCCAGGGCTGGCACTCTGTCGATACCCCACCGAGACCCCATTGGGGCCAATACGCCCGCGTTTC
TTCCTTTTCCCCACCCCACCCCCCAAGTTCGGGTGAAGGCCCAGGGCTCGCAGCCAACGTCGGGGCGGCA
GGCCCTGCCATAGCCTCAGGTTACTCATATATACTTTAGATTGATTTAAAACTTCATTTTTAATTTAAAA
GGATCTAGGTGAAGATCCTTTTTGATAATCTCATGACCAAAATCCCTTAACGTGAGTTTTCGTTCCACTG
AGCGTCAGACCCCGTAGAAAAGATCAAAGGATCTTCTTGAGATCCTTTTTTTCTGCGCGTAATCTGCTGC
TTGCAAACAAAAAAACCACCGCTACCAGCGGTGGTTTGTTTGCCGGATCAAGAGCTACCAACTCTTTTTC
CGAAGGTAACTGGCTTCAGCAGAGCGCAGATACCAAATACTGTCCTTCTAGTGTAGCCGTAGTTAGGCCA
CCACTTCAAGAACTCTGTAGCACCGCCTACATACCTCGCTCTGCTAATCCTGTTACCAGTGGCTGCTGCC
AGTGGCGATAAGTCGTGTCTTACCGGGTTGGACTCAAGACGATAGTTACCGGATAAGGCGCAGCGGTCGG
GCTGAACGGGGGGTTCGTGCACACAGCCCAGCTTGGAGCGAACGACCTACACCGAACTGAGATACCTACA
GCGTGAGCTATGAGAAAGCGCCACGCTTCCCGAAGGGAGAAAGGCGGACAGGTATCCGGTAAGCGGCAGG
GTCGGAACAGGAGAGCGCACGAGGGAGCTTCCAGGGGGAAACGCCTGGTATCTTTATAGTCCTGTCGGGT
TTCGCCACCTCTGACTTGAGCGTCGATTTTTGTGATGCTCGTCAGGGGGGCGGAGCCTATGGAAAAACGC
CAGCAACGCGGCCTTTTTACGGTTCCTGGCCTTTTGCTGGCCTTTTGCTCACATGTTCTTTCCTGCGTTA
TCCCCTGATTCTGTGGATAACCGTATTACCGCCATGCAT
