>Addgene plasmid #72897 | dmBACCS2VL-IRES-dOrai-IRES-GFP | addgene partial sequence | sequence record 136014 | CMV-F 5'-CGCAAATGGGCGGTAGGCGTG-3'
AGCTGGTTTAGTGAACCGTCAGATCCGCTAGCCTCGAGGCCACCATGGGACCGGTCGGAGGAAGCGGTGG
ATCTTTGGCTACTACACTTGAACGTATTGAGAAGAACTTTCTCATTACTGACCCAAGATTGCCAGATAAT
CCCATTATATTCGCGTCCGATAGTTTCTTGCAGTTGACAGAATATAGCCGTGAAGAAATTTTGGGAAGAA
ACTGCAGGTTTCTACAAGGTCCTGAAACTGATCGCGCGACAGTGAGAAAAATTAGAGATGCCATAGATAA
CCAAACAGAGGTCACTGTTCAGCTGATTAATTATACAAAGAGTGGTAAAAAGTTCTGGAACCTCTTTCAC
TTGCAGCCTATGCGAGATCAGAAGGGAGATGTCCAGTACTTTATTGGGGTTCAGTTGGATGGAACTGAGC
ATGTCCGAGATGCTGCCGAGAGAGAGGGAGTCATGCTGATTAAGAAAACTGCAGAAAATCTGCAATCATG
GCTTCAATACACATATGAACTAGAAAGTAAGAATCATCAGAAGAAGCGCACGTCGGCTGAGAAGCAGCTA
CAGTCGGCCAGAGAGGCTTGTGAGAAATTGCGTAAGAAACGGTCAAGTTTGGTGGGTGCGTTCGTTTCCA
CGCACGGAAAGAGTATTGATGATGTGGATCGGTCGATTGTTGAGGCACGGAATGCCCTCGGAGATGTAAC
AAACGAGCTGCAAGAACGACTGCATCGCTGGAAGCAAATCGAGACGTGCCTTGGCTTAAACATTGTGAAC
AACAATGGTCTGCCCGGAGGATCCGGAGGAAGTGGAGGAGGTATCCTGCAGTCTCGGGGTGGCAGTGGTG
GTTCAGGCGGTTCTGGATCTTTGGCTACTACACTTGAACGTATTGAGAAGAACTTTCTCATTACTGACCC
AAGATTGCCAGATAATCCCATTATATTCGCGTCCGATAGTTTCTTGCAGTTGACAGAATATAGCCGTGAA
GAAATTTTGGGAAGAAACTGCAGGTTTCTACAAGGTCCTGAAACTGATCGCGCGACAGTGAGAAAAATT
