>Addgene plasmid #72897 | dmBACCS2VL-IRES-dOrai-IRES-GFP | addgene partial sequence | sequence record 136015 | WPRE-R 5'-CATAGCGTAAAAGGAGCAACA-3'
ATCTTTCACAAATTTTGTAATCCAGAGGTTGATTATCGATAAGCTTAGATCCCGGGCCCGCGGTACCGTC
GACCGCGGTTACTTGTACAGCTCGTCCATGCCGAGAGTGATCCCGGCGGCGGTCACGAACTCCAGCAGGA
CCATGTGATCGCGCTTCTCGTTGGGGTCTTTGCTCAGGGCGGACTGGGTGCTCAGGTAGTGGTTGTCGGG
CAGCAGCACGGGGCCGTCGCCGATGGGGGTGTTCTGCTGGTAGTGGTCGGCGAGCTGCACGCTGCCGTCC
TCGATGTTGTGGCGGATCTTGAAGTTCACCTTGATGCCGTTCTTCTGCTTGTCGGCCATGATATAGACGT
TGTGGCTGTTGTAGTTGTACTCCAGCTTGTGCCCCAGGATGTTGCCGTCCTCCTTGAAGTCGATGCCCTT
CAGCTCGATGCGGTTCACCAGGGTGTCGCCCTCGAACTTCACCTCGGCGCGGGTCTTGTAGTTGCCGTCG
TCCTTGAAGAAGATGGTGCGCTCCTGGACGTAGCCTTCGGGCATGGCGGACTTGAAGAAGTCGTGCTGCT
TCATGTGGTCGGGGTAGCGGCTGAAGCACTGCACGCCGTAGGTCAGGGTGGTCACGAGGGTGGGCCAGGG
CACGGGCAGCTTGCCGGTGGTGCAGATGAACTTCAGGGTCAGCTTGCCGTAGGTGGCATCGCCCTCGCCC
TCGCCGGACACGCTGAACTTGTGGCCGTTTACGTCGCCGTCCAGCTCGACCAGGATGGGCACCACCCCGG
TGAACAGCTCCTCGCCCTTGCTCACCATATTATCATCGTGTTTTTCAAAGGAAAACCACGTCCCCGTGGT
TCGGG
